Addgene plasmid #55576: mTurquoise-PMP-N-10
Purpose: Localization: Peroxisomal Membrane, Excitation: 434, Emission: 474
Depositing lab: Michael Davidson. Depositing organization: Florida State University, Tallahassee.
Backbone
  Vector backbone: mTurquoise-N1
  Backbone size w/o insert (bp): 4750
  Vector type: Mammalian Expression
  Selectable markers: Neomycin (select with G418)
Growth in bacteria
  Bacterial resistance: Kanamycin, 50 μg/mL
  Growth temperature: 37°C
  Growth strain: DH5alpha
  Copy number: High Copy
Gene/Insert
  Gene/Insert name: PMP (alt name: NM_018663.1)
  Species: H. sapiens (human)
  Entrez Gene: PXMP2 (a.k.a. PMP22)
  Promoter: CMV
  Tag / fusion protein: mTurquoise (C terminal on backbone)
  Cloning method: Unknown
  Sequencing primers: 5′ CMV-F; 3′ SV40pA-R
Terms and licenses: Academic/Nonprofit Terms; Industry Terms
Depositor comments: . Excitation = 434; Emission = 474
How to cite: mTurquoise-PMP-N-10 was a gift from Michael Davidson (Addgene plasmid # 55576 ; http://n2t.net/addgene:55576 ; RRID:Addgene_55576)
