[The description below was written by a language model from this plasmid's Addgene catalogue record.]
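Description:
mTurquoise-PMP-N-10 is a mammalian expression plasmid built on the mTurquoise-N1 backbone (about 4.75 kb without insert), an N1-style fluorescent protein fusion vector in which the gene of interest is placed upstream of the fluorescent protein coding sequence. It is maintained in E. coli as a high-copy plasmid under kanamycin selection, and it carries a neomycin resistance marker that allows selection of stably transfected mammalian cells with G418. The record provides no feature table, so the origins of replication and the promoter driving the resistance marker are not stated. The use of an SV40 polyA reverse sequencing primer suggests that an SV40 polyadenylation signal lies downstream of the fusion.

The insert is a human peroxisomal membrane protein (PMP), linked in the record to the gene PXMP2, also known as PMP22. It is expressed from the CMV promoter, a strong constitutive promoter in most mammalian cell lines. mTurquoise, a cyan fluorescent protein, is fused to the C terminus of the PMP sequence, so the membrane protein directs the fluorophore to the peroxisomal membrane. The "N-10" in the name probably refers to the fusion orientation and the length of the linker between the two parts, but the record does not state this, and the cloning method is listed as unknown.

The construct serves as a fluorescent marker of the peroxisomal membrane for imaging in transfected mammalian cells. Its excitation maximum is near 434 nm and its emission near 474 nm, which places it in the cyan channel and makes it suitable for multicolour imaging with spectrally distinct organelle markers.
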