>Addgene plasmid #55576 | mTurquoise-PMP-N-10 | depositor partial sequence | sequence record 85983 | insert sequence
TAGCGCTACCGGACTCAGATCTGCCACCATGGCGCCGGCCGCGTCCAGGCTGCGGGCCGAAGCCGGGCTC
GGGGCGCTGCCGCGGCGGGCGCTCGCCCAGTACTTGCTCTTCCTGCGGCTCTACCCGGTGCTCACCAAGG
CGGCCACCAGTGGCATTTTGTCAGCACTTGGGAACTTCCTGGCCCAGATGATTGAGAAGAAGCGGAAAAA
AGAAAACTCTAGAAGTCTGGATGTCGGTGGGCCTCTGAGATATGCCGTTTACGGGTTCTTCTTCACAGGG
CCGCTGAGTCACTTCTTCTACTTCTTCATGGAACATTGGATCCCTCCTGAGGTCCCCCTGGCAGGGCTCA
GGAGGCTTCTCCTGGACCGCCTCGTCTTTGCACCGGCCTTCCTCATGTTGTTCTTCCTCATCATGAACTT
TCTGGAGGGGAAAGACGCCTCAGCCTTCGCCGCCAAGATGAGGGGGGGCTTCTGGCCGGCGCTGAGGATG
AACTGGCGGGTGTGGACGCCACTACAGTTCATCAACATCAACTACGTCCCTCTGAAGTTCCGGGTGCTCT
TCGCCAACCTGGCAGCTCTGTTCTGGTATGCCTACCTGGCCTCCTTGGGGAAGAGCGGCTCCGGTAGCGG
ACCGGTCGCCACCATGGTGAGCAAGGGCGAGGAGCTGTTCACCGGGGTGGTGCCCATCCTGGTCGAGCTG
GACGGCGACGTAAACGGCCACAAGTTCAGCGTGTCCGGCGAGGGCGAGGGCGATGCCACCTACGGCAAGC
TGACCCTGAAGTTCATCTGCACCACCGGCAAGCTGCCCGTGCCCTGGCCCACCCTCGTGACCACCCTGTC
CTGGGGCGTGCAGTGCTTCGCCCGCTACCCCGACCACATGAAGCAGCACGACTTCTTCAAGTCCGCCATG
CCCGAAGGCTACGTCCAGGAGCGCACCATCTTCTTCAAGGACGACGGCAACTACAAGACCCGCGCCGAGG
TGAAGTTCGAGGGCGACACCCTGGTGAACCGCATCGAGCTGAAGGGCATCGACTTCAAGGAGGACGGCAA
CATCCTGGGGCACAAGCTGGAGTACAACTACATCAGCGACAACGTCTATATCACCGCCGACAAGCAGAAG
AACGGCATCAAGGCCAACTTCAAGATCCGCCACAACATCGAGGACGGCGGCGTGCAGCTCGCCGACCACT
ACCAGCAGAACACCCCCATCGGCGACGGCCCCGTGCTGCTGCCCGACAACCACTACCTGAGCACCCAGTC
CAAGCTGAGCAAAGACCCCAACGAGAAGCGCGATCACATGGTCCTGCTGGAGTTCGTGACCGCCGCCGGG
ATCACTCTCGGCATGGACGAGCTGTACAAGTAAAGCGGCCGCGACTCTAGATCATAATCAGCC
