>Addgene plasmid #55576 | mTurquoise-PMP-N-10 | addgene partial sequence | sequence record 130455 | EXFP-R 5'-GTCTTGTAGTTGCCGTCGTC-3'
CCTTCGGGCATGGCGGACTTGAAGAAGTCGTGCTGCTTCATGTGGTCGGGGTAGCGGGCGAAGCACTGCA
CGCCCCAGGACAGGGTGGTCACGAGGGTGGGCCAGGGCACGGGCAGCTTGCCGGTGGTGCAGATGAACTT
CAGGGTCAGCTTGCCGTAGGTGGCATCGCCCTCGCCCTCGCCGGACACGCTGAACTTGTGGCCGTTTACG
TCGCCGTCCAGCTCGACCAGGATGGGCACCACCCCGGTGAACAGCTCCTCGCCCTTGCTCACCATGGTGG
CGACCGGTCCGCTACCGGAGCCGCTCTTCCCCAAGGAGGCCAGGTAGGCATACCAGAACAGAGCTGCCAG
GTTGGCGAAGAGCACCCGGAACTTCAGAGGGACGTAGTTGATGTTGATGAACTGTAGTGGCGTCCACACC
CGCCAGTTCATCCTCAGCGCCGGCCAGAAGCCCCCCCTCATCTTGGCGGCGAAGGCTGAGGCGTCTTTCC
CCTCCAGAAAGTTCATGATGAGGAAGAACAACATGAGGAAGGCCGGTGCAAAGACGAGGCGGTCCAGGAG
AAGCCTCCTGAGCCCTGCCAGGGGGACCTCAGGAGGGATCCAATGTTCCATGAAGAAGTAGAAGAAGTGA
CTCAGCGGCCCTGTGAAGAAGAACCCGTAAACGGCATATCTCAGAGGCCCACCGACATCCAGACTTCTAG
AGTTTTCTTTTTTCCGCTTCTTCTCAATCATCTGGGCCAGGAAGTTCCCAAGTGCTGACAAAATGCCACT
GGTGGCCGCCTT
